>Addgene plasmid #130665 | Pub-mCD8:GFP-T2A-DsRed:NLS-SV40 | depositor full sequence | sequence record 252757 | Pub-mCD8:GFP-T2A-DsRed:NLS-SV40 sequence 11980 bps
TCGTCGACGTCAAAATCACCACTTTTGAAGCGTTGAAACCACCGTTCACACGTTTTCACAGTTGGTACTT
GTTCGCCAAAGGCTTCAACAAGCATTCGGTGCGATTCCGCAGCTGTTTTCTTCAAATGAAAACAGAAAAT
TAATACTGTCCGCGTTTGCTCTTTATTCGGCACGAAACTCGACATGTTGACTGCACTGAGAGTAAACAAT
TATGACGCTCAATTCGCGCCAAACTATGGTGGTTCGACAGTCAAGGTTGACACTTCACAAGGTCAAAGTT
TTATGACAATCGATAAATATTTACGTTTGCGAGACATCTATATGTTCGAACCGACATTCCCTACTTGTAC
ACCTGGTAAAAAATTAAAACTAGGTCCCCGTTCTTACGCATATATACACAGGTACGTGGGTGTTAATTAA
TTACTTTAAAACATTAAGGAACTTCGATTGGCATTTAACAAGGAAACTAACATCATATTGTTATACAAAT
AAAAGTTGCTCATTTCTTACTCGTAATTCGAAACCTTTCTCGGTTCTTTTTTTTACCATACTATCACTTT
AAAGTGGTTTTAACCAACATGCATACATTTCGTTTTTTTTTCGTTTTACTCGTCTGCGTTCGCTCTTTGT
TTTTTAACCAAAGTAAATCTGACTCAGGGAAGTCACTCAAAACATGTTTGCCTGAGCTCTCGTATTCCAA
ATGGAACTCCGGGAAAAATATATGCTCAAAAGTGGCTCAAAACTGTATCTATTCGTATTTTGATATACAC
AATAATAAAACTGCTCGAAGAACTCCAATCTGTTACACAATGCCTGGTCATTGTTTACATTTAGCTCACT
TGTGTACTTATGTGCACCCATACACACCCATGTGTAGATAAAGGATGGCTTATCTTATCACTGACAAAAC
AGCGGAGCATGCAAGAATGCTGTTTGTCTTTGTCCATTGGCTTCGATTAAGTAGTCGAAAAGGAAAACGG
TAAATGGAATGCATAACTTTGCCCTCTCACTCCCTCTAATCGGACGGAAGAGTCGGACGTTATGACCTGT
CCTGATTTGGAGAAATCTTTTCTATATTTCATTTATTTCGCTTACTTCCCTACTTCTTTCAAATGCACTA
ATGCGAAAAACATTATTTTTTTCAAATTAAATGGTCAAGTGTGCTTCTAATGAAATCCATAGTCTCAATA
CATACATATATGCAGTCGGCAAAAAAGGAGGCACATACTCGTAGAAATTTTTCATTGCTCTGTATATGGA
TTTGTAAATGGTATAAAAAGCATATATCAGTATCAGTTCTCTTCCCATTCCCGCTCTCAGTGCGCTCTCT
CGGTTGAGCAGTTTTCGAGCCTCTCGAGTTCGAGTTCACCGAGTTCGAGTTGCGACGGTTCGCCCACTCA
GTTTGCCCACAGCTCTGAATGCGAGCGTAACGATCGCAAGCCGCCTGTCTTGCAGTGAAGTGCATTTTCT
CAAGCCGCTTCCTCGATTTGTATTTGGTTGGACAACAGCCCATAACTTGAACCCGTCTTTAATGCCCGTA
TCTCTGCGAGAGTGAGTTTCCAATGGCGATTTGCCGAGTGCGCGTGTGCAGGGCACCCTTTCCTTCCTGT
TGTCGTCCGGAGAGTATTCGCGTTGAGTGGAACAGCCGTATAAGAGTGGTTGGGCTAGCGGATTTAAAGG
AATGTGGGTGCTGTGCCTTTAAGTTAGGACTCCTTGTGAAGGGATACGCAGAGCAGCGGCTGGATCGCAA
GTTATTTCTAAAAATATATGGAAAGTAATGGGGGAGATATACGAAATGTATCTGCACGAAAACTCATATG
CTCGCCAGATGTTTAGCTTGAGCAAAAACTTCAGATTCCTTAAAATTTCCGTTCTTATTATTTATTATTT
CTGCTTTAGCGCAGGTTTTAATCAGAACTTTTTTCCCTTAATATAATTGGATGTGTGTATTTGCGCAGTG
TTCGGCTCTCCCAGATTTTCTGGTTTTTAATTTTTTCCCTTTTCTTTTTTAATAAGAAAGTTTTGAAGTT
TGATTACATTCTTTCCTATATCTTTCGATTCTATAAACTTTACATATTGGTCTAGACGCGTGGTTCCATC
CAATTGAGAGTGAACTATTCGATTTCTTATATTAAGTTGCTCTTCCGGTGGCTCAGACACAGAAGTTGAG
AAACGAGAAGTTTTAAAACACACACTATCCGGACAACTAGACATACTTTCGAAATCTGCTGTTTGCCGTT
TTTTGCATAGGAAGGCTGTTTGTTTTTTGGTCAAATTGTAAAAATATTTGCTTTTCTTTAGGTGGGCTTT
GGACTTCGCTTTTTCGTTGGCAATAACTATTTTTGTAAGACTTCTGGACATCTTTGTCCTGTAGTTATCG
AAATTAATCGGGGTGCGCAACAAGATGTGATAACCTGCGTTCGTCTGAAAAATCTCAGATAGTTCGCCAT
CATTCAGCAACAAAATGTTTCTCTCAAAGACGAAAGACGTTTGTGTAAGGCTCAAGGGGNCCAAGTCACC
GCCATGCCGGGCGGAGCAGCAGTCGGAGATCATTTTTGCCCATTCAGCAAACTCACATTTGCCTGATTGA
ATTAGATCCCTCGCATGCATTATCTTATTACCGCTTCCTGCCTCGTTCTCCTTACCACCCGTTCACGAAA
TGAACTACACCTGGTCCGAATTCGTGGGGTTTCACCAAGAAGTGGCTTGAAGGGAAGCGGGCATTTGTCA
TTGGCCCCCAGGGAAATCCCCAAAAAACGGGCCCCCCAGGATTCCATTTTCTTTTTCCGGGAGGTAAAGA
GCCTCCCCGTTTCCGATATGTACTACACCTGTCCGATTCGTTGTGCTTCACCAGGATGTGTCTGCAGCGG
AGCCTTTATTTGTCATTGCACTCAGGGTAGTCCCCAAGAACGGCGCCCCAGGCATTCCTATTCTTTTCTC
GGTAGGGGCTTGGAGGCAGTGTGAAATATACCTTCCTGGTAATTGTGTCGTAGAAGTAGCACTCCTTGGT
ACTGTGAACAATTCGCTCTTCCCATCCAAGGGGCAGCTTGGTTAGGCCTCTCAGAATTATGACGTTCGCC
AGTTAGGATCGAGAGCCCACTGTCCGCATCACCATAGGAGTCGCTTTTAACGTTATCACTCGAATATTTA
CTTTTAGAGCTCGCGTCTAACCAACCCCAAGAGTGGTCACAAGTTTGCTGATCTTCATTTTGGCCATCTT
CTATTTTAAATATATCAAACTTGCATAGCGCCGGCTTCATGGTGTTCATGTTTGCACAAACCAGACGGTA
TAGGTATTTATGTGTTAAGTATAGATACTGAATAGGTTACTGCTTTGAGCCAAACTCTTAAAGAAAAATA
AAGCAATGCAATCTTGTTTGTTTTACAGCTCGGCTTTAAGGCATATATTTTTAATTATGTTTTATTTTCA
TGCTTTTATTTTTTTTTAGGTTTCCGAAATAGTTATGAATCTTATACTGACTGTAACCACGGCTCTGCAC
CTAGTTTTGGTGGTATTGGCGCACAATCCGCCGTCGATTCGTGGCGAAAGCCATTCTGATGGCATTCGTC
TGGTCATGGAAAAGAGGTCGGGCGATGTAGTACACATTCGTCCAGCTCGGGGCACCCTGGGAGACGAAAC
AGTCGCATCACCATCTCCAACAAAAAGTGACACCCACCGCACCGCGAATAATCGTAAGCCGAACAAGCCG
CAAGAGCCCTCTCAGCAGGTGGGGCCCCACAAGTCGGGATCTAGAAAACTAGTGGTTTGCGAAAAATGGC
GGGGCACTGTCATCACAGCTACCACAACCAAATCACAAACAAGGCCACAAGAACACTGATAAGCAACAAC
GAGGAGGAGGATCCCCGGGTACCGAGCTCGAATTCGCCCTATAGTGAGTCGTATTACAATTCACTGGCCG
TCGTTTTACAACGTCGTGACTGGGAAAACCCTGGCGTTACCCAACTTAATCGCCTTGCAGCACATCCCCC
TTTCGCCAGCTGGCGTAATAGCGAAGAGGCCCGCACCGATCGCCCTTCCCAACAGTTGCGCAGCCTGAAT
GGCGAATGG
[124 nt withheld, positions 4070-4193]
C
[91 nt withheld, positions 4195-4285]
A
[49 nt withheld, positions 4287-4335]
CCTTTGACGTTGGAGTCCACGTTCTTT
[37 nt withheld, positions 4363-4399]
ACCCTATCTCGGTCTATTCTTTTGATTTATAAGGGATTTTGCCGATTTCGGCCTATTGGTTAAAAAATGA
GCTGATTTAACAAAAATTTAACGCGAATTTTAACAAAATATTAACGCTTACAATTTCCTGATGCGGTATT
TTCTCCTTACGCATCTGTGCGGTATTTCACACCGCATATGGTGCACTCTCAGTACAATCTGCTCTGATGC
CGCATAGTTAAGCCAGCCCCGACACCCGCCAACACCCGCTGACGCGCCCTGACGGGCTTGTCTGCTCCCG
GCATCCGCTTACAGACAAGCTGTGACCGTCTCCGGGAGCTGCATGTGTCAGAGGTTTTCACCGTCATCAC
CGAAACGCGCGAGACGAAAGGGCCTCGTGATACGCCTATTTTTATAGGTTAATGTCATGATAATAATGGT
TTCTTAGACGTCAGGTGGCACTTTTCGGGGAAATGTGCGCGGAACCCCTATTTGTTTATTTTTCTAAATA
CATTCAAATATGTATCCGCTCATGAGACAATAACCCTGATAAATGCTTCAATAATATTGAAAAAGGAAGA
GTATGAGTATTCAACATTTCCGTGTCGCCCTTATTCCCTTTTTTGCGGCATTTTGCCTTCCTGTTTTTGC
TCACCCAGAAACGCTGGTGAAAGTAAAAGATGCTGAAGATCAGTTGGGTGCCACGAGTGGGTTACATCGA
ACTGGATCTCAACAGCGGTAAGATCCTTGAGAGTTTTCGCCCCGAAGAACGTTTTCCAATGATGAGCACT
TTTAAAGTTCTGCTATGTGGCGCGGTATTATCCCGTATTGACGCCGGGCAAGAGCAACTCGGTCGCCGCA
TACACTATTCTCAGAATGACTTGGTTGAGTACTCACCAGTCACAGAAAAGCATCTTACGGATGGCATGAC
AGTAAGAGAATTATGCAGTGCTGCCATAACCATGAGTGATAACACTGCGGCCAACTTACTTCTGACAACG
ATCGGAGGACCGAAGGAGCTAACCGCTTTTTTGCACAACATGGGGGATCATGTAACTCGCCTTGATCGTT
GGGAACCGGAGCTGAATGAAGCCATACCAAACGACGAGCGTGACACCACGATGCCTGTAGCAATGGCAAC
AACGTTGCGCAAACTATTAACTGGCGAACTACTTACTCTAGCTTCCCGGCAACAATTAATAGACTGGATG
GAGGCGGATAAAGTTGCAGGACCACTTCTGCGCTCGGCCCTTCCGGCTGGCTGGTTTATTGCTGATAAAT
CTGGAGCCGGTGAGCGTGGGTCTCGCGGTATCATTGCAGCACTGGGGCCAGATGGTAAGCCCTCCCGTAT
CGTAGTTATCTACACGACGGGGAGTCAGGCAACTATGGATGAACGAAATAGACAGATCGCTGAGATAGGT
GCCTCACTGATTAAGCATTGGTAACTGTCAGACCAAGTTTACTCATATATACTTTAGATTGATTTAAAAC
TTCATTTTTAATTTAAAAGGATCTAGGTGAAGATCCTTTTTGATAATCTCATGACCAAAATCCCTTAACG
TGAGTTTTCGTTCCACTGAGCGTCAGACCCCGTAGAAAAGATCAAAGGATCTTCTTGAGATCCTTTTTTT
CTGCGCGTAATCTGCTGCTTGCAAACAAAAAAACCACCGCTACCAGCGGTGGTTTGTTTGCCGGATCAAG
AGCTACCAACTCTTTTTCCGAAGGTAACTGGCTTCAGCAGAGCGCAGATACCAAATACTGTTCTTCTAGT
GTAGCCGTAGTTAGGCCACCACTTCAAGAACTCTGTAGCACCGCCTACATACCTCGCTCTGCTAATCCTG
TTACCAGTGGCTGCTGCCAGTGGCGATAAGTCGTGTCTTACCGGGTTGGACTCAAGACGATAGTTACCGG
ATAAGGCGCAGCGGTCGGGCTGAACGGGGGGTTCGTGCACACAGCCCAGCTTGGAGCGAACGACCTACAC
CGAACTGAGATACCTACAGCGTGAGCTATGAGAAAGCGCCACGCTTCCCGAAGGGAGAAAGGCGGACAGG
TATCCGGTAAGCGGCAGGGTCGGAACAGGAGAGCGCACGAGGGAGCTTCCAGGGGGAAACGCCTGGTATC
TTTATAGTCCTGTCGGGTTTCGCCACCTCTGACTTGAGCGTCGATTTTTGTGATGCTCGTCAGGGGGGCG
GAGCCTATGGAAAAACGCCAGCAACGCGGCCTTTTTACGGTTCCTGGCCTTTTGCTGGCCTTTTGCTCAC
ATGTTCTTTCCTGCGTTATCCCCTGATTCTGTGGATAACCGTATTACCGCCTTTGAGTGAGCTGATACCG
CTCGCCGCAGCCGAACGACCGAGCGCAGCGAGTCAGTGAGCGAGGAAGCGGAAGAGCGCCCAATACGCAA
ACCGCCTCTCCCCGCGCGTTGGCCGATTCATTAATGCAGCTGGCACGACAGGTTTCCCGACTGGAAAGCG
GGCAGTGAGCGCAACGCAATTAATGTGAGTTAGCTCACTCATTAGGCACCCCAGGCTTTACACTTTATGC
TTCCGGCTCGTATGTTGTGTGGAATTGTGAGCGGATAACAATTTCACACAGGAAACAGCTATGACCATGA
TTACGCCAAGCTCGAAATTAACCCTCACTAAAGGGAACAAAAGCTTTATGGTTTATGATTATCAATTTCG
TTCCCATTGCTGGAATATCTTTCGGGTTGTTTGTTATGCCTCGCTTTTCACTGCGTGCTAGCAGTTCCCT
TTTCCTTAGGAATGACCATGCGCACTTCCACTTTCGTGGGATAAAAATGGTAAATCCGGCTTTTTCTTAA
AGCTACCAAATGATGTAGATAGGCATCCCACAGTACGGGCTCCAGTCGGTGAATATAGAAACTATCAGGT
GTACAAGTATGAAATGTCGTTTTTTTTAAATCAAAAAACACGTTAAATTTTGTGGAAAAAGAAAAAATCA
TTTATTCAAAGTATTTGCCGTCGCTAGCTACACATTTTTCCCATCTCTCGGGCAATTTGTGGATTCCACG
CCAGTAGAACTCATCGTCTTTTGCGGCGAACCATTCATCGAGCCATTTTTTCACACTTTCGTAAGAATCG
AAGCGCTGCTCAGCGAGTGCGTGTCCCATCGAAGCGAATAGGTGGTAATCGGATGGGGCCAGGTCTGGTG
AGTAAGCCGCATGCGGAAGCACTTCCCAATTGAGTGTTTCCAACGTGTCGCGAACCGCTCTTGCCGTATG
TGATGGAGCGTTGTCATGGAGAAAAATGACCCTGTGTTGTCTTTTTTGATATTCCGGTCGTTTTCTCTGA
AGCGCACGGTTCAAATTGATCAATTGTTGTTGGTAGCGTGCCGTATTCACCGTTTCGCCGGGTTTCAAGA
GCTCATAGTAAATGACACCGCTCTGATCCCACCAAACACAGAGCATCGTCTTCTTGCCAAAGCGATTCGG
TCGAGCAGTCGATGTGGCCGGTTGTCCAGGATCAACGTATGACTTTTTACGTTTAGGATTAACAAAAAAG
ATCCATTTTTCATCTCCAGTAACGATACGATGCAAAAACGACTTCCTTTTGTATCGTGAAAGCAAAATTT
CGCATGTGTTTTTGCGCCTCTCCATCTGCCTCTCGTTCAACTCATGTGGCACCCATCTACCGACCTTCTG
AATCTTTCCCATCTCTCGCAAGCGATTGGAAACTGCTTGTTGACTTACTTCCAACTGCTCTGCGAGTTGT
TTTTGCGTTTGAGCATCGTCTTCATCCAATAATGCTTGCAGTTCGGCGTCTTCGTACCTTTTTGGCGGTT
TTCCGTGCTCTTTGTCGTCGATATCTTTACATGTAGCTTGTGCATTGAATCCAATTATAATTTGCCTTGG
CACCAGCTGAGCCAGACAAGAAAGAAAGCTTCCCAGAAGTATATCGATTTAGAAGGGTTGACGTCACTTG
CTGACTGCACTAATACAGCAAATGATGCAATTAGAATGATTCAAGTGAAATTCCCAAATTACTGATTTTT
CTCTGGATTTGGTTATCAGATTACATTCGAAGCTAAGATTAGCTACCGAAATTGTCGATCAAATCAGGAA
ATCCTTTCTCTATCGAAAAAGGCATTCGCACATCTTCCTCTCTATGCCATATACACGAAGGGTAGGTACA
TTGACGTCTTTGCCAGAAGTTGAACTGCATCGTTCAAGGTACAGAATGAACGACTAACAGACACAAGCAC
GTTTTGCTGTCCATTCAGACACAGGGATGGTACCCATATTCGATCGATATAGAGCCATCCAACCGAACAG
AGGTATATGTATGAATGTATTGCTGAAATTTTCTAGAAGTACAACCACCACTACGACAGTGTCTATAAAA
CGCCCCTGCAAAGGCGAAACCAGCTCAATCGAATACGTTTCCTAGTGGAGTGAACATTACGCGGCCCAAG
TAAGCAGTGCCAGTGCAAGTGAAGTGAAGTCTCTAGTGAAAAAGAGTGATCCAATTAGCCAGAGGAGAAA
ATTTCAGAGTGAACAAAGCTTTATTCAAAGGACAATTACTATTAAATTGGTGAAAGTGCATTTCGGTGAA
GGGAATCTTCTAGTGAAGGTAGGTAAATTAATTGATGAAATTATAGCTATGAGCGAAAACTAGTTTGGTG
AATGATTCCTTTGTCTTTGAATGAGCAAACTATTTTCCAAGATGGCGACTATTGAGCTTTGAGTGATTAG
TGAAAATTTGCAACGCAGTTTCATCATCATTGATAAAACCCAATTGTGATTCACAGCGATAATCATATTT
CGTTGAATCATCGCTACTAATTGAATTAAATTTCTAGAATAATAAGAATAACGTATTTGCTCCGTCACAT
ATCTAAAATAAATATTTTGATGGTAATTACCCATTAAGGTAATATTAACACATATCGAGAAAAACCTTGA
GGAAATCGTGAAAACTTGAAGATACGCAATTTCAAAACTACGTAGTTCAAAGTCGAAAACAAGTTAATTT
TTCACTTAAAAGTAGGGCGTTGTTGTGACGTCATCACCTTCAAGTGTATATTTTTCACTTGGCCTGCGAC
TGCAAACGCAGACAAAGCAAAACAAGTTTAAAACCTGTCGTGTCGTGCTCGAAGCCAAAGGCAATGAATC
AATATCAAATGAGAGTTTGCATTTCACAACCAATTACTCAAGCGTTTCCTCGTTTCTTTTTCTGCTCAAC
AGAGATTTCAACAATGGCCTCACCGTTGACCCGCTTTCTGTCGCTGAACCTGCTGCTGCTGGGTGAGTCG
ATTATCCTGGGGAGTGGAGAAGCTAAGCCACAGGCACCCGAACTCCGAATCTTTCCAAAGAAAATGGACG
CCGAACTTGGTCAGAAGGTGGACCTGGTATGTGAAGTGTTGGGGTCCGTTTCGCAAGGATGCTCTTGGCT
CTTCCAGAACTCCAGCTCCAAACTCCCCCAGCCCACCTTCGTTGTCTATATGGCTTCATCCCACAACAAG
ATAACGTGGGACGAGAAGCTGAATTCGTCGAAACTGTTTTCTGCCATGAGGGACACGAATAATAAGTACG
TTCTCACCCTGAACAAGTTCAGCAAGGAAAACGAAGGCTACTATTTCTGCTCAGTCATCAGCAACTCGGT
GATGTACTTCAGTTCTGTCGTGCCAGTCCTTCAGAAAGTGAACTCTACTACTACCAAGCCAGTGCTGCGA
ACTCCCTCACCTGTGCACCCTACCGGGACATCTCAGCCCCAGAGACCAGAAGATTGTCGGCCCCGTGGCT
CAGTGAAGGGGACCGGATTGGACTTCGCCTGTGATATTTACATCTGGGCACCCTTGGCCGGAATCTGCGT
GGCCCTTCTGCTGTCCTTGATCATCACTCTCATCTGCTACCACAGCCGCGGATCCATGAGTAAAGGAGAA
GAACTTTTCACTGGAGTTGTCCCAATTCTTGTTGAATTAGATGGTGATGTTAATGGGCACAAATTTTCTG
TCAGTGGAGAGGGTGAAGGTGACGCAACATACGGAAAACTTACCCTTAAATTTATTTGCACTACTGGAAA
ACTACCTGTTCCATGGCCAACACTTGTCACTACTTTAACTTATGGTGTTCAATGCTTTTCAAGATACCCA
GATCATATGAAACAGCATGACTTTTTCAAGAGTGCCATGCCCGAAGGTTATGTCCAGGAAAGAACTATAT
TTTTCAAAGATGACGGGAACTACAAGACACGTGCTGAAGTCAAGTTTGAAGGTGATACCCTTGTTAATAG
AATCGAGTTAAAAGGTATTGATTTTAAAGAAGATGGAAACATTCTTGGACACAAATTGGAATACAACTAT
AACTCACACAATGTATACATCATGGCAGACAAACAAAAGAATGGAATCAAAGTTAACTTCAAAATTAGAC
ACAACATTGAAGATGGAAGCGTTCAACTAGCAGACCATTATCAACAAAATACTCCAATTGGCGATGGCCC
TGTCCTTTTACCAGACAACCATTACCTGTCCACACAATCTGCCCTTTCGAAAGATCCCAACGAAAAGAGA
GACCACATGGTCCTTCTTGAGTTTGTAACAGCTGCTGGGATTACACATGGCATGGATGAACTATACAAAG
GAGAGGGCAGAGGAAGTCTTCTAACATGCGGTGACGTGGAGGAGAATCCCGGCCCTATGGCCTCCTCCGA
GAACGTCATCACCGAGTTCATGCGCTTCAAGGTGCGCATGGAGGGCACCGTGAACGGCCACGAGTTCGAG
ATCGAGGGCGAGGGCGAGGGCCGCCCCTACGAGGGCCACAACACCGTGAAGCTGAAGGTGACCAAGGGCG
GCCCCCTGCCCTTCGCCTGGGACATCCTGTCCCCCCAGTTCCAGTACGGCTCCAAGGTGTACGTGAAGCA
CCCCGCCGACATCCCCGACTACAAGAAGCTGTCCTTCCCCGAGGGCTTCAAGTGGGAGCGCGTGATGAAC
TTCGAGGACGGCGGCGTGGCGACCGTGACCCAGGACTCCTCCCTGCAGGACGGCTGCTTCATCTACAAGG
TGAAGTTCATCGGCGTGAACTTCCCCTCCGACGGCCCCGTGATGCAGAAGAAGACCATGGGCTGGGAGGC
CTCCACCGAGCGCCTGTACCCCCGCGACGGCGTGCTGAAGGGCGAGACCCACAAGGCCCTGAAGCTGAAG
GACGGCGGCCACTACCTGGTGGAGTTCAAGTCCATCTACATGGCCAAGAAGCCCGTGCAGCTGCCCGGCT
ACTACTACGTGGACGCCAAGCTGGACATCACCTCCCACAACGAGGACTACACCATCGTGGAGCAGTACGA
GCGCACCGAGGGCCGCCACCACCTGTTCCTGAGATCTCGACCCAAGAAAAAGCGGAAGGTGGAGGACCCG
TAGGATCATAATCAGCCATACCACATTTGTAGAGGTTTTACTTGCTTTAAAAAACCTCCCACACCTCCCC
CTGAACCTGAAACATAAAATGAATGCAATTGTTGTTGTTAACTTGTTTATTGCAGCTTATAATGGTTACA
AATAAAGCAATAGCATCACAAATTTCACAAATAAAGCATTTTTTTCACTGCATTCTAGTTGTGGTTTGTC
CAAACTCATCAATGTATCTTA
Features (pLannotate 1.2.2; 21 found; start..end, strand, type, name):
   3857..3885    -  misc_feature   MCS (fragment): pUC18/19 multiple cloning site
   3888..3906    -  promoter       T7 promoter: promoter for bacteriophage T7 RNA polymerase
   3909..4066    +  CDS            lacZα (fragment): LacZα fragment of β-galactosidase; lacZ fragment
   4070..4498    +  rep_origin     f1 ori (sequence partly withheld): f1 bacteriophage origin of replication; arrow indicates direction of (+) strand synthesis
   4526..4625    -  misc_feature   bom (fragment): basis of mobility region from pBR322
   4727..4762    -  CDS            rop (fragment): Rop protein, which maintains plasmids at low copy number; rop
   4857..4961    +  promoter       AmpR promoter: bla
   4962..5823    +  CDS            AmpR (fragment): β-lactamase; bla; confers resistance to ampicillin, carbenicillin, and related antibiotics
   5994..6582    +  rep_origin     ori: high-copy-number ColE1/pMB1/pBR322/pUC origin of replication
   6765..6857    +  CDS            lacI (fragment): lac repressor; lacI; The lac repressor binds to the lac operator to inhibit transcription in E. coli. This inhibition can be relieved by adding lactose or isopropyl-β-D-thiogalactopyranoside (IPTG).
   6870..6891    +  protein_bind   CAP binding site: CAP binding activates transcription in the presence of cAMP. E. coli catabolite activator protein
   6906..6936    +  promoter       lac promoter: promoter for the E. coli lac operon
   6940..6962    +  protein_bind   lac operator (fragment): The lac repressor binds to the lac operator to inhibit transcription in E. coli. This inhibition can be relieved by adding lactose or isopropyl-β-D-thiogalactopyranoside (IPTG). lac repressor encoded by lacI
   7005..7023    +  promoter       T3 promoter: promoter for bacteriophage T3 RNA polymerase
   7344..8204    -  CDS            mariner\T (fragment): MOS1T_DROMA - Experimental evidence at protein level: Swiss-Prot protein existence level 1. Mediates transposition of transposon Mos1 by a 'cut and paste' mechanism. Transposases are sequence-specific nucleases and strand transferases that catalyze transposition through an ordered series of events: sequence-specific binding of transposase to the terminal inverted repeats (IR) present at each end of the transposon, pairing of the transposon IRs in a paired-end complex (PEC), cleavage of one or both DNA strands at each transposon end, capture of target DNA, and strand transfer to insert the tran
   9593..10258   +  CDS            mCD8: mouse lymphocyte antigen CD8 alpha chain
  10265..10978   +  CDS            GFP: green fluorescent protein
  11036..11710   +  CDS            DsRed2: DsRed2 is a basic (constitutively fluorescent) red fluorescent protein published in 2006, derived from Discosoma sp..
  11753..11836   +  CDS            large T antigen (fragment): large T antigen from SV40 (simian virus 40)
  11859..11980   +  polyA_signal   SV40 poly(A) signal: SV40 polyadenylation signal
  11971..185     -  CDS            mariner\T (fragment) (across the origin): MOS1T_DROMA - Experimental evidence at protein level: Swiss-Prot protein existence level 1. Mediates transposition of transposon Mos1 by a 'cut and paste' mechanism. Transposases are sequence-specific nucleases and strand transferases that catalyze transposition through an ordered series of events: sequence-specific binding of transposase to the terminal inverted repeats (IR) present at each end of the transposon, pairing of the transposon IRs in a paired-end complex (PEC), cleavage of one or both DNA strands at each transposon end, capture of target DNA, and strand transfer to insert the tran
