>Addgene plasmid #130665 | Pub-mCD8:GFP-T2A-DsRed:NLS-SV40 | addgene full sequence | sequence record 257074 | Addgene NGS Result
CGCCCAATACGCAAACCGCCTCTCCCCGCGCGTTGGCCGATTCATTAATGCAGCTGGCACGACAGGTTTC
CCGACTGGAAAGCGGGCAGTGAGCGCAACGCAATTAATGTGAGTTAGCTCACTCATTAGGCACCCCAGGC
TTTACACTTTATGCTTCCGGCTCGTATGTTGTGTGGAATTGTGAGCGGATAACAATTTCACACAGGAAAC
AGCTATGACCATGATTACGCCAAGCTCGAAATTAACCCTCACTAAAGGGAACAAAAGCTTTATGGTTTAT
GATTATCAATTTCGTTCCCATTGCTGGAATATCTTTCGGGTTGTTTGTTATGCCTCGCTTTTCACTGCGT
GCTAGCAGTTCCCTTTTCCTTAGGAATGACCATGCGCACTTCCACTTTCGTGGGATAAAAATGGTAAATC
CGGCTTTTTCTTAAAGCTACCAAATGATGTAGATAGGCATCCCACAGTACGGGCTCCAGTCGGTGAATAT
AGAAACTATCAGGTGTACAAGTATGAAATGTCGTTTTTTTTAAATCAAAAAACACGTTAAATTTTGTGGA
AAAAGAAAAAATCATTTATTCAAAGTATTTGCCGTCGCTAGCTACACATTTTTCCCATCTCTCGGGCAAT
TTGTGGATTCCACGCCAGTAGAACTCATCGTCTTTTGCGGCGAACCATTCATCGAGCCATTTTTTCACAC
TTTCGTAAGAATCGAAGCGCTGCTCAGCGAGTGCGTGTCCCATCGAAGCGAATAGGTGGTAATCGGATGG
GGCCAGGTCTGGTGAGTAAGCCGCATGCGGAAGCACTTCCCAATTGAGTGTTTCCAACGTGTCGCGAACC
GCTCTTGCCGTATGTGATGGAGCGTTGTCATGGAGAAAAATGACCCTGTGTTGTCTTTTTTGATATTCCG
GTCGTTTTCTCTGAAGCGCACGGTTCAAATTGATCAATTGTTGTTGGTAGCGTGCCGTATTCACCGTTTC
GCCGGGTTTCAAGAGCTCATAGTAAATGACACCGCTCTGATCCCACCAAACACAGAGCATCGTCTTCTTG
CCAAAGCGATTCGGTCGAGCAGTCGATGTGGCCGGTTGTCCAGGATCAACGTATGACTTTTTACGTTTAG
GATTAACAAAAAAGATCCATTTTTCATCTCCAGTAACGATACGATGCAAAAACGACTTCCTTTTGTATCG
TGAAAGCAAAATTTCGCATGTGTTTTTGCGCCTCTCCATCTGCCTCTCGTTCAACTCATGTGGCACCCAT
CTACCGACCTTCTGAATCTTTCCCATCTCTCGCAAGCGATTGGAAACTGCTTGTTGACTTACTTCCAACT
GCTCTGCGAGTTGTTTTTGCGTTTGAGCATCGTCTTCATCCAATAATGCTTGCAGTTCGGCGTCTTCGTA
CCTTTTTGGCGGTTTTCCGTGCTCTTTGTCGTCGATATCTTTACATGTAGCTTGTGCATTGAATCCAATT
ATAATTTGCCTTGGCACCAGCTGAGCCAGACAAGAAAGAAAGCTTCCCAGAAGTATATCGATTTAGAAGG
GTTGACGTCACTTGCTGACTGCACTAATACAGCAAATGATGCAATTAGAATGATTCAAGTGAAATTCCCA
AATTACTGATTTTTCTCTGGATTTGGTTATCAGATTACATTCGAAGCTAAGATTAGCTACCGAAATTGTC
GATCAAATCAGGAAATCCTTTCTCTATCGAAAAAGGCATTCGCACATCTTCCTCTCTATGCCATATACAC
GAAGGGTAGGTACATTGACGTCTTTGCCAGAAGTTGAACTGCATCGTTCAAGGTACAGAATGAACGACTA
ACAGACACAAGCACGTTTTGCTGTCCATTCAGACACAGGGATGGTACCCATATTCGATCGATATAGAGCC
ATCCAACCGAACAGAGGTATATGTATGAATGTATTGCTGAAATTTTCTAGAAGTACAACCACCACTACGA
CAGTGTCTATAAAACGCCCCTGCAAAGGCGAAACCAGCTCAATCGAATACGTTTCCTAGTGGAGTGAACA
TTACGCGGCCCAAGTAAGCAGTGCCAGTGCAAGTGAAGTGAAGTCTCTAGTGAAAAAGAGTGATCCAATT
AGCCAGAGGAGAAAATTTCAGAGTGAACAAAGCTTTATTCAAAGGACAATTACTATTAAATTGGTGAAAG
TGCATTTCGGTGAAGGGAATCTTCTAGTGAAGGTAGGTAAATTAATTGATGAAATTATAGCTATGAGCGA
AAACTAGTTTGGTGAATGATTCCTTTGTCTTTGAATGAGCAAACTATTTTCCAAGATGGCGACTATTGAG
CTTTGAGTGATTAGTGAAAATTTGCAACGCAGTTTCATCATCATTGATAAAACCCAATTGTGATTCACAG
CGATAATCATATTTCGTTGAATCATCGCTACTAATTGAATTAAATTTCTAGAATAATAAGAATAACGTAT
TTGCTCCGTCACATATCTAAAATAAATATTTTGATGGTAATTACCCATTAAGGTAATATTAACACATATC
GAGAAAAACCTTGAGGAAATCGTGAAAACTTGAAGATACGCAATTTCAAAACTACGTAGTTCAAAGTCGA
AAACAAGTTAATTTTTCACTTAAAAGTAGGGCGTTGTTGTGACGTCATCACCTTCAAGTGTATATTTTTC
ACTTGGCCTGCGACTGCAAACGCAGACAAAGCAAAACAAGTTTAAAACCTGTCGTGTCGTGCTCGAAGCC
AAAGGCAATGAATCAATATCAAATGAGAGTTTGCATTTCACAACCAATTACTCAAGCGTTTCCTCGTTTC
TTTTTCTGCTCAACAGAGATTTCAACAATGGCCTCACCGTTGACCCGCTTTCTGTCGCTGAACCTGCTGC
TGCTGGGTGAGTCGATTATCCTGGGGAGTGGAGAAGCTAAGCCACAGGCACCCGAACTCCGAATCTTTCC
AAAGAAAATGGACGCCGAACTTGGTCAGAAGGTGGACCTGGTATGTGAAGTGTTGGGGTCCGTTTCGCAA
GGATGCTCTTGGCTCTTCCAGAACTCCAGCTCCAAACTCCCCCAGCCCACCTTCGTTGTCTATATGGCTT
CATCCCACAACAAGATAACGTGGGACGAGAAGCTGAATTCGTCGAAACTGTTTTCTGCCATGAGGGACAC
GAATAATAAGTACGTTCTCACCCTGAACAAGTTCAGCAAGGAAAACGAAGGCTACTATTTCTGCTCAGTC
ATCAGCAACTCGGTGATGTACTTCAGTTCTGTCGTGCCAGTCCTTCAGAAAGTGAACTCTACTACTACCA
AGCCAGTGCTGCGAACTCCCTCACCTGTGCACCCTACCGGGACATCTCAGCCCCAGAGACCAGAAGATTG
TCGGCCCCGTGGCTCAGTGAAGGGGACCGGATTGGACTTCGCCTGTGATATTTACATCTGGGCACCCTTG
GCCGGAATCTGCGTGGCCCTTCTGCTGTCCTTGATCATCACTCTCATCTGCTACCACAGCCGCGGATCCA
TGAGTAAAGGAGAAGAACTTTTCACTGGAGTTGTCCCAATTCTTGTTGAATTAGATGGTGATGTTAATGG
GCACAAATTTTCTGTCAGTGGAGAGGGTGAAGGTGACGCAACATACGGAAAACTTACCCTTAAATTTATT
TGCACTACTGGAAAACTACCTGTTCCATGGCCAACACTTGTCACTACTTTAACTTATGGTGTTCAATGCT
TTTCAAGATACCCAGATCATATGAAACAGCATGACTTTTTCAAGAGTGCCATGCCCGAAGGTTATGTCCA
GGAAAGAACTATATTTTTCAAAGATGACGGGAACTACAAGACACGTGCTGAAGTCAAGTTTGAAGGTGAT
ACCCTTGTTAATAGAATCGAGTTAAAAGGTATTGATTTTAAAGAAGATGGAAACATTCTTGGACACAAAT
TGGAATACAACTATAACTCACACAATGTATACATCATGGCAGACAAACAAAAGAATGGAATCAAAGTTAA
CTTCAAAATTAGACACAACATTGAAGATGGAAGCGTTCAACTAGCAGACCATTATCAACAAAATACTCCA
ATTGGCGATGGCCCTGTCCTTTTACCAGACAACCATTACCTGTCCACACAATCTGCCCTTTCGAAAGATC
CCAACGAAAAGAGAGACCACATGGTCCTTCTTGAGTTTGTAACAGCTGCTGGGATTACACATGGCATGGA
TGAACTATACAAAGGAGAGGGCAGAGGAAGTCTTCTAACATGCGGTGACGTGGAGGAGAATCCCGGCCCT
ATGGCCTCCTCCGAGAACGTCATCACCGAGTTCATGCGCTTCAAGGTGCGCATGGAGGGCACCGTGAACG
GCCACGAGTTCGAGATCGAGGGCGAGGGCGAGGGCCGCCCCTACGAGGGCCACAACACCGTGAAGCTGAA
GGTGACCAAGGGCGGCCCCCTGCCCTTCGCCTGGGACATCCTGTCCCCCCAGTTCCAGTACGGCTCCAAG
GTGTACGTGAAGCACCCCGCCGACATCCCCGACTACAAGAAGCTGTCCTTCCCCGAGGGCTTCAAGTGGG
AGCGCGTGATGAACTTCGAGGACGGCGGCGTGGCGACCGTGACCCAGGACTCCTCCCTGCAGGACGGCTG
CTTCATCTACAAGGTGAAGTTCATCGGCGTGAACTTCCCCTCCGACGGCCCCGTGATGCAGAAGAAGACC
ATGGGCTGGGAGGCCTCCACCGAGCGCCTGTACCCCCGCGACGGCGTGCTGAAGGGCGAGACCCACAAGG
CCCTGAAGCTGAAGGACGGCGGCCACTACCTGGTGGAGTTCAAGTCCATCTACATGGCCAAGAAGCCCGT
GCAGCTGCCCGGCTACTACTACGTGGACGCCAAGCTGGACATCACCTCCCACAACGAGGACTACACCATC
GTGGAGCAGTACGAGCGCACCGAGGGCCGCCACCACCTGTTCCTGAGATCTCGACCCAAGAAAAAGCGGA
AGGTGGAGGACCCGTAGGATCATAATCAGCCATACCACATTTGTAGAGGTTTTACTTGCTTTAAAAAACC
TCCCACACCTCCCCCTGAACCTGAAACATAAAATGAATGCAATTGTTGTTGTTAACTTGTTTATTGCAGC
TTATAATGGTTACAAATAAAGCAATAGCATCACAAATTTCACAAATAAAGCATTTTTTTCACTGCATTCT
AGTTGTGGTTTGTCCAAACTCATCAATGTATCTTAAAGCTTATCGATACGCGTACGGCGCGCCTAGGCCG
GCCGATCTCGTCGACGTCAAAATCACCACTTTTGAAGCGTTGAAACCACCGTTCACACGTTTTCACAGTT
GGTACTTGTTCGCCAAAGGCTTCAACAAGCATTCGGTGCGATTCCGCAGCTGTTTTCTTCAAATGAAAAC
AGAAAATTAATACTGTCCGCGTTTGCTCTTTATTCGGCACGAAACTCGACATGTTGACTGCACTGAGAGT
AAACAATTATGACGCTCAATTCGCGCCAAACTATGGTGGTTCGACAGTCAAGGTTGACACTTCACAAGGT
CAAAGTTTTATGACAATCGATAAATATTTACGTTTGCGAGACATCTATATGTTCGAACCGACATTCCCTA
CTTGTACACCTGGTAAAAAATTAAAACTAGGTCCCCGTTCTTACGCATATATACACAGGTACGTGGGTGT
TAATTAATTACTTTAAAACATTAAGGAACTTCGATTGGCATTTAACAAGGAAACTAACATCATATTGTTA
TACAAATAAAAGTTGCTCATTTCTTACTCGTAATTCGAAACCTTTCTCGGTTCTTTTTTTTACCATACTA
TCACTTTAAAGTGGTTTTAACCAACATGCATACATTTCGTTTTTTTTTCGTTTTACTCGTCTGCGTTCGC
TCTTTGTTTTTTAACCAAAGTAAATCTGACTCAGGGAAGTCACTCAAAACATGTTTGCCTGAGCTCTCGT
ATTCCAAATGGAACTCCGGGAAAAATATATGCTCAAAAGTGGCTCAAAACTGTATCTATTCGTATTTTGA
TATACACAATAATAAAACTGCTCGAAGAACTCCAATCTGTTACACAATGCCTGGTCATTGTTTACATTTA
GCTCACTTGTGTACTTATGTGCACCCATACACACCCATGTGTAGATAAAGGATGGCTTATCTTATCACTG
ACAAAACAGCGGAGCATGCAAGAATGCTGTTTGTCTTTGTCCATTGGCTTCGATTAAGTAGTCGAAAAGG
AAAACGGTAAATGGAATGCATAACTTTGCCCTCTCACTCCCTCTAATCGGACGGAAGAGTCGGACGTTAT
GACCTGTCCTGATTTGGAGAAATCTTTTCTATATTTCATTTATTTCGCTTACTTCCCTACTTCTTTCAAA
TGCACTAATGCGAAAAACATTATTTTTTTCAAATTAAATGGTCAAGTGTGCTTCTAATGAAATCCATAGT
CTCAATACATACATATATGCAGTCGGCAAAAAAGGAGGCACATACTCGTAGAAATTTTTCATTGCTCTGT
ATATGGATTTGTAAATGGTATAAAAAGCATATATCAGTATCAGTTCTCTTCCCATTCCCGCTCTCAGTGC
GCTCTCTCGGTTGAGCAGTTTTCGAGCCTCTCGAGTTCGAGTTCACCGAGTTCGAGTTGCGACGGTTCGC
CCACTCAGTTTGCCCACAGCTCTGAATGCGAGCGTAACGATCGCAAGCCGCCTGTCTTGCAGTGAAGTGC
ATTTTCTCAAGCCGCTTCCTCGATTTGTATTTGGTTGGACAACAGCCCATAACTTGAACCCGTCTTTAAT
GCCCGTATCTCTGCGAGAGTGAGTTTCCAATGGCGATTTGCCGAGTGCGCGTGTGCAGGGCACCCTTTCC
TTCCTGTTGTCGTCCGGAGAGTATTCGCGTTGAGTGGAACAGCCGTATAAGAGTGGTTGGGCTAGCGGAT
TTAAAGGAATGTGGGTGCTGTGCCTTTAAGTTAGGACTCCTTGTGAAGGGATACGCAGAGCAGCGGCTGG
ATCGCAAGTTATTTCTAAAAATATATGGAAAGTAATGGGGGAGATATACGAAATGTATCTGCACGAAAAC
TCATATGCTCGCCAGATGTTTAGCTTGAGCAAAAACTTCAGATTCCTTAAAATTTCCGTTCTTATTATTT
ATTATTTCTGCTTTAGCGCAGGTTTTAATCAGAACTTTTTTCCCTTAATATAATTGGATGTGTGTATTTG
CGCAGTGTTCGGCTCTCCCAGATTTTCTGTTTTTAATTTTTTCCCTTTTCTTTTTTAATAAGAAAGTTTT
GAAGTTTGATTACATTCTTTCCTATATCTTTCGATTCTATAAACTTTACATATTGGTCTAGACGCGTGGT
TCCATCCAATTGAGAGTGAACTATTCGATTTCTTATATTAAGTTGCTCTTCCGGTGGCTCAGACACAGAA
GTTGAGAAACGAGAAGTTTTAAAACACACACTATCCGGACAACTAGACATACTTTCGAAATCTGCTGTTT
GCCGTTTTTTGCATAGGAAGGCTGTTTGTTTTTTGGTCAAATTGTAAAAATATTTGCTTTTCTTTAGGTG
GGCTTTGGACTTCGCTTTTTCGTTGGCAATAACTATTTTTGTAAGACTTCTGGACATCTTTGTCCTGTAG
TTATCGAAATTAATCGGGGTGCGCAACAAGATGTGATAACCTGCGTTCGTCTGAAAAATCTCAGATAGTT
CGCCATCATTCAGCAACAAAATGTTTCTCTCAAAGACGAAAGACGTTTGTGTAAGGCTCAAGGGGCCCAA
GTCACCGCCATGCCGGGCGGAGCAGCAGTCGGAGATCATTTTTGCCAATTCAGCAAACTCACATTTGCCT
GATTGAATTAGATCCCTCGCATGCATTATCTTATTTAGCGCTTCCTGCCTCGTTCTCCTTACCACCCGTT
CACGATATGAACTACACCTGTCCGATTCGTTGTGCTTCACCAGGATGTGTCTGCAGCGGAGCGTGCATTT
GTCATTGCACTCAGGGTAGTCCCCAAGAACGGCGCCCCAGGCATTCCTATTCTTTTCTCGGTAGGGGCTT
GGAGGCAGTGTGAAATATACCTTCCTGGTAATTGTGTCGTAGAAGTAGCACTCCTTGGTACTGTGAACAA
TTCGCTCTTCCCATCCAAGGGGCAGCTTGTTAGGCCTCTCAGAATTATGACGTTCGCCAGTTAGGATCGA
GAGCCCACTGTCCGCATCACCATAGGAGTCGCTTTTAACGTTATCACTCGAATATTTACTTTTAGAGCTC
GCGTCTAACCAACCCCAAGAGTGGTCACAAGTTTGCTGATCTTCATTTTGGCCATCTTCTATTTTAAATA
TATCAAACTTGCATAGCGCCGGCTTCATGGTGTTCATGTTTGCACAAACCAGACGGTATAGGTATTTATG
TGTTAAGTATAGATACTGAATAGGTTACTGCTTTGAGCCAAACTCTTAAAGAAAAATAAAGCAATGCAAT
CTTGTTTGTTTTACAGCTCGGCTTTAAGGCATATATTTTTAATTATGTTTTATTTTCATGCTTTTATTTT
TTTTTAGGTTTCCGAAATAGTTATGAATCTTATACTGACTGTAACCACGGCTCTGCACCTAGTTTTGGTG
GTATTGGCGCACAATCCGCCGTCGATTCGTGGCGAAAGCCATTCTGATGGCATTCGTCTGGTCATGGAAA
AGAGGTCGGGCGATGTAGTACACATTCGTCCAGCTCGGGGCACCCTGGAGGACGAAACAGTCGCATCCAC
ATCTACAACAAAAAGTGACACCCACCGCACCAGGAATAATCGTAAGCCGAACAAGCCGCAAGAGCACTCT
CAGCAGGTTGGGGCCCACAAGTCGGGATCTAGAAAACTAGTGGTTGCGGAAAATGGCGGGGCACTGTCAT
CACAGCTACCACAACCAAATCACAAACAAGGCCACAAGAACACTGATAAGCAACAACGAGGAGGAGGATC
CCCGGGTACCGAGCTCGAATTCGCCCTATAGTGAGTCGTATTACAATTCACTGGCCGTCGTTTTACAACG
TCGTGACTGGGAAAACCCTGGCGTTACCCAACTTAATCGCCTTGCAGCACATCCCCCTTTCGCCAGCTGG
CGTAATAGCGAAGAGGCCCGCACCGATCGCCCTTCCCAACAGTTGCGCAGCCTGAATGGCGAATGG
[124 nt withheld, positions 9167-9290]
C
[91 nt withheld, positions 9292-9382]
A
[49 nt withheld, positions 9384-9432]
CCTTTGACGTTGGAGTCCACGTTCTTT
[37 nt withheld, positions 9460-9496]
ACCCTATCTCGGTCTATTCTTTTGATTTATAAGGGATTTTGCCGATTTCGGCCTATTGGTTAAAAAATGA
GCTGATTTAACAAAAATTTAACGCGAATTTTAACAAAATATTAACGCTTACAATTTCCTGATGCGGTATT
TTCTCCTTACGCATCTGTGCGGTATTTCACACCGCATATGGTGCACTCTCAGTACAATCTGCTCTGATGC
CGCATAGTTAAGCCAGCCCCGACACCCGCCAACACCCGCTGACGCGCCCTGACGGGCTTGTCTGCTCCCG
GCATCCGCTTACAGACAAGCTGTGACCGTCTCCGGGAGCTGCATGTGTCAGAGGTTTTCACCGTCATCAC
CGAAACGCGCGAGACGAAAGGGCCTCGTGATACGCCTATTTTTATAGGTTAATGTCATGATAATAATGGT
TTCTTAGACGTCAGGTGGCACTTTTCGGGGAAATGTGCGCGGAACCCCTATTTGTTTATTTTTCTAAATA
CATTCAAATATGTATCCGCTCATGAGACAATAACCCTGATAAATGCTTCAATAATATTGAAAAAGGAAGA
GTATGAGTATTCAACATTTCCGTGTCGCCCTTATTCCCTTTTTTGCGGCATTTTGCCTTCCTGTTTTTGC
TCACCCAGAAACGCTGGTGAAAGTAAAAGATGCTGAAGATCAGTTGGGTGCACGAGTGGGTTACATCGAA
CTGGATCTCAACAGCGGTAAGATCCTTGAGAGTTTTCGCCCCGAAGAACGTTTTCCAATGATGAGCACTT
TTAAAGTTCTGCTATGTGGCGCGGTATTATCCCGTATTGACGCCGGGCAAGAGCAACTCGGTCGCCGCAT
ACACTATTCTCAGAATGACTTGGTTGAGTACTCACCAGTCACAGAAAAGCATCTTACGGATGGCATGACA
GTAAGAGAATTATGCAGTGCTGCCATAACCATGAGTGATAACACTGCGGCCAACTTACTTCTGACAACGA
TCGGAGGACCGAAGGAGCTAACCGCTTTTTTGCACAACATGGGGGATCATGTAACTCGCCTTGATCGTTG
GGAACCGGAGCTGAATGAAGCCATACCAAACGACGAGCGTGACACCACGATGCCTGTAGCAATGGCAACA
ACGTTGCGCAAACTATTAACTGGCGAACTACTTACTCTAGCTTCCCGGCAACAATTAATAGACTGGATGG
AGGCGGATAAAGTTGCAGGACCACTTCTGCGCTCGGCCCTTCCGGCTGGCTGGTTTATTGCTGATAAATC
TGGAGCCGGTGAGCGTGGGTCTCGCGGTATCATTGCAGCACTGGGGCCAGATGGTAAGCCCTCCCGTATC
GTAGTTATCTACACGACGGGGAGTCAGGCAACTATGGATGAACGAAATAGACAGATCGCTGAGATAGGTG
CCTCACTGATTAAGCATTGGTAACTGTCAGACCAAGTTTACTCATATATACTTTAGATTGATTTAAAACT
TCATTTTTAATTTAAAAGGATCTAGGTGAAGATCCTTTTTGATAATCTCATGACCAAAATCCCTTAACGT
GAGTTTTCGTTCCACTGAGCGTCAGACCCCGTAGAAAAGATCAAAGGATCTTCTTGAGATCCTTTTTTTC
TGCGCGTAATCTGCTGCTTGCAAACAAAAAAACCACCGCTACCAGCGGTGGTTTGTTTGCCGGATCAAGA
GCTACCAACTCTTTTTCCGAAGGTAACTGGCTTCAGCAGAGCGCAGATACCAAATACTGTTCTTCTAGTG
TAGCCGTAGTTAGGCCACCACTTCAAGAACTCTGTAGCACCGCCTACATACCTCGCTCTGCTAATCCTGT
TACCAGTGGCTGCTGCCAGTGGCGATAAGTCGTGTCTTACCGGGTTGGACTCAAGACGATAGTTACCGGA
TAAGGCGCAGCGGTCGGGCTGAACGGGGGGTTCGTGCACACAGCCCAGCTTGGAGCGAACGACCTACACC
GAACTGAGATACCTACAGCGTGAGCTATGAGAAAGCGCCACGCTTCCCGAAGGGAGAAAGGCGGACAGGT
ATCCGGTAAGCGGCAGGGTCGGAACAGGAGAGCGCACGAGGGAGCTTCCAGGGGGAAACGCCTGGTATCT
TTATAGTCCTGTCGGGTTTCGCCACCTCTGACTTGAGCGTCGATTTTTGTGATGCTCGTCAGGGGGGCGG
AGCCTATGGAAAAACGCCAGCAACGCGGCCTTTTTACGGTTCCTGGCCTTTTGCTGGCCTTTTGCTCACA
TGTTCTTTCCTGCGTTATCCCCTGATTCTGTGGATAACCGTATTACCGCCTTTGAGTGAGCTGATACCGC
TCGCCGCAGCCGAACGACCGAGCGCAGCGAGTCAGTGAGCGAGGAAGCGGAAGAG
Features (pLannotate 1.2.2; 21 found; start..end, strand, type, name):
    105..126     +  protein_bind   CAP binding site: CAP binding activates transcription in the presence of cAMP. E. coli catabolite activator protein
    141..171     +  promoter       lac promoter: promoter for the E. coli lac operon
    175..197     +  protein_bind   lac operator (fragment): The lac repressor binds to the lac operator to inhibit transcription in E. coli. This inhibition can be relieved by adding lactose or isopropyl-β-D-thiogalactopyranoside (IPTG). lac repressor encoded by lacI
    240..258     +  promoter       T3 promoter: promoter for bacteriophage T3 RNA polymerase
    579..1439    -  CDS            mariner\T (fragment): MOS1T_DROMA - Experimental evidence at protein level: Swiss-Prot protein existence level 1. Mediates transposition of transposon Mos1 by a 'cut and paste' mechanism. Transposases are sequence-specific nucleases and strand transferases that catalyze transposition through an ordered series of events: sequence-specific binding of transposase to the terminal inverted repeats (IR) present at each end of the transposon, pairing of the transposon IRs in a paired-end complex (PEC), cleavage of one or both DNA strands at each transposon end, capture of target DNA, and strand transfer to insert the tran
   2828..3493    +  CDS            mCD8: mouse lymphocyte antigen CD8 alpha chain
   3500..4213    +  CDS            GFP: green fluorescent protein
   4271..4945    +  CDS            DsRed2: DsRed2 is a basic (constitutively fluorescent) red fluorescent protein published in 2006, derived from Discosoma sp..
   4988..5071    +  CDS            large T antigen (fragment): large T antigen from SV40 (simian virus 40)
   5094..5215    +  polyA_signal   SV40 poly(A) signal: SV40 polyadenylation signal
   5245..5442    -  CDS            mariner\T (fragment): MOS1T_DROMA - Experimental evidence at protein level: Swiss-Prot protein existence level 1. Mediates transposition of transposon Mos1 by a 'cut and paste' mechanism. Transposases are sequence-specific nucleases and strand transferases that catalyze transposition through an ordered series of events: sequence-specific binding of transposase to the terminal inverted repeats (IR) present at each end of the transposon, pairing of the transposon IRs in a paired-end complex (PEC), cleavage of one or both DNA strands at each transposon end, capture of target DNA, and strand transfer to insert the tran
   8954..8982    -  misc_feature   MCS (fragment): pUC18/19 multiple cloning site
   8985..9003    -  promoter       T7 promoter: promoter for bacteriophage T7 RNA polymerase
   9006..9163    +  CDS            lacZα (fragment): LacZα fragment of β-galactosidase; lacZ fragment
   9167..9595    +  rep_origin     f1 ori (sequence partly withheld): f1 bacteriophage origin of replication; arrow indicates direction of (+) strand synthesis
   9623..9722    -  misc_feature   bom (fragment): basis of mobility region from pBR322
   9824..9859    -  CDS            rop (fragment): Rop protein, which maintains plasmids at low copy number; rop
   9954..10058   +  promoter       AmpR promoter: bla
  10059..10919   +  CDS            AmpR: β-lactamase; bla; confers resistance to ampicillin, carbenicillin, and related antibiotics
  11090..11678   +  rep_origin     ori: high-copy-number ColE1/pMB1/pBR322/pUC origin of replication
  11861..92      +  CDS            lacI (fragment) (across the origin): lac repressor; lacI; The lac repressor binds to the lac operator to inhibit transcription in E. coli. This inhibition can be relieved by adding lactose or isopropyl-β-D-thiogalactopyranoside (IPTG).
