[The description below was written by a language model from this plasmid's Addgene catalogue record and pLannotate feature annotations shown in this document.]
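Description:
Pub-mCD8:GFP-T2A-DsRed:NLS-SV40 is an insect expression plasmid for the mosquito Aedes aegypti, built by Gibson assembly in the pMos-3xP3-dsRed backbone after the original 3xP3-dsRed eye marker was removed by PCR. The backbone is a Mos1 mariner transposon vector. The annotation finds two fragments of the mariner transposase coding region flanking the expression cassette, consistent with disrupted Mos1 arms bracketing the payload, although the terminal inverted repeats themselves are not annotated. No intact transposase is encoded, so any transposition would need transposase supplied separately. In E. coli the plasmid is maintained through a high-copy ColE1/pUC-type origin and selected with ampicillin via the bla gene. Standard phagemid remnants are also present: an f1 origin, T3 and T7 promoters, lac promoter/operator elements and a lacZα fragment.

The roughly 3.8 kb insert is a single open reading frame driven by the Aedes aegypti polyubiquitin promoter, which the catalogue names but the automated annotation does not mark; it presumably lies in the unannotated stretch upstream of mCD8. The frame encodes mouse CD8 alpha fused to GFP, a membrane-targeted green reporter. A short unannotated gap follows where the T2A ribosomal-skipping peptide sits according to the construct name, and then comes DsRed2. An SV40 large T antigen fragment downstream of DsRed2 is consistent with the nuclear localisation signal named in the construct, and an SV40 polyadenylation signal ends the transcript. Efficient T2A separation should yield green membrane and red nuclear signals in the same cell, whereas failed separation would leave the two fluorophores joined. That readout matches the stated purpose of testing T2A multiplexing efficiency in this species. The depositor sequence (11,980 nt) and the sequencing-derived record (11,861 nt) differ slightly in length but carry the same features in the same order.
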