Addgene plasmid #130665: Pub-mCD8:GFP-T2A-DsRed:NLS-SV40
Purpose: Plasmid to test the efficiency of T2A multiplexing in Aedes aegypti
Depositing lab: Leslie Vosshall. Depositing organization: Rockefeller University. Publication: The ion channel ppk301 controls freshwater egg-laying in the mosquito Aedes aegypti. Matthews BJ, Younger MA, Vosshall LB. eLife. 2019 May 21;8. pii: 43963. doi: 10.7554/eLife.43963. PubMed 31112133.
Backbone
  Vector backbone: pMos-3xP3-dsRed
  Backbone size w/o insert (bp): 8200
  Total vector size (bp): 11980
  Modifications to backbone: removed 3xP3-dsRed marker by PCR
  Vector type: Insect Expression ; Ae. aegypti expression
Growth in bacteria
  Bacterial resistance: Ampicillin, 100 μg/mL
  Growth temperature: 37°C
  Growth strain: DH5alpha
  Copy number: Unknown
Gene/Insert
  Gene/Insert name: AaegPUb-mCD8-GFP-T2A-dsRed-NLS-SV40
  Species: M. musculus (mouse), Synthetic; Aedes aegypti
  Insert size (bp): 3780
  Promoter: Aedes aegypti poly-ubiquitin
  Cloning method: Gibson Cloning
  Sequencing primers: 5′ CAGGAAACAGCTATGACC; 3′ GCAATAGCATCACAAATTTCA
Terms and licenses: Academic/Nonprofit Terms; Industry Terms: Not Available to Industry
How to cite: Pub-mCD8:GFP-T2A-DsRed:NLS-SV40 was a gift from Leslie Vosshall (Addgene plasmid # 130665 ; http://n2t.net/addgene:130665 ; RRID:Addgene_130665)
